>Addgene plasmid #98885 | mNeonGreen-2A-mTurquoise2 | addgene full sequence | sequence record 191168 | Addgene NGS Result
GGGCGGAGAATGGGCGGAACTGGGCGGAGTTAGGGGCGGGATGGGCGGAGTTAGGGGCGGGACTATGGTT
GCTGACTAATTGAGATGCATGCTTTGCATACTTCTGCCTGCTGGGGAGCCTGGGGACTTTCCACACCTGG
TTGCTGACTAATTGAGATGCATGCTTTGCATACTTCTGCCTGCTGGGGAGCCTGGGGACTTTCCACACCC
TAACTGACACACATTCCACAGCTGGTTCTTTCCGCCTCAGGACTCTTCCTTTTTCAATATTATTGAAGCA
TTTATCAGGGTTATTGTCTCATGAGCGGATACATATTTGAATGTATTTAGAAAAATAAACAAATAGGGGT
TCCGCGCACATTTCCCCGAAAAGTGCCACCTG
[124 nt withheld, positions 383-506]
C
[91 nt withheld, positions 508-598]
A
[49 nt withheld, positions 600-648]
CCTTTGACGTTGGAGTCCACGTTCTTT
[37 nt withheld, positions 676-712]
ACCCTATCTCGGTCTATTCTTTTGATTTATAAGGGATTTTGCCGATTTCGGCCTATTGGTTAAAAAATGA
GCTGATTTAACAAAAATTTAACGCGAATTTTAACAAAATATTAACGCTTACAATTTACGCCTTAAGATAC
ATTGATGAGTTTGGACAAACCACAACTAGAATGCAGTGAAAAAAATGCTTTATTTGTGAAATTTGTGATG
CTATTGCTTTATTTGTAACCATTATAAGCTGCAATAAACAAGTTAACAACAACAATTGCATTCATTTTAT
GTTTCAGGTTCAGGGGGAGGTGTGGGAGGTTTTTTAAAGCAAGTAAAACCTCTACAAATGTGGTATGGCT
GATTATGATCTAGAGTCGCGGCCGCTTTACTTGTACAGCTCGTCCATGCCGAGAGTGATCCCGGCGGCGG
TCACGAACTCCAGCAGGACCATGTGATCGCGCTTCTCGTTGGGGTCTTTGCTCAGCTTGGACTGGGTGCT
CAGGTAGTGGTTGTCGGGCAGCAGCACGGGGCCGTCGCCGATGGGGGTGTTCTGCTGGTAGTGGTCGGCG
AGCTGCACGCCGCCGTCCTCGATGTTGTGGCGGATCTTGAAGTTGGCCTTGATGCCGTTCTTCTGCTTGT
CGGCGGTGATATAGACGTTGTCGCTAAAGTAGTTGTACTCCAGCTTGTGCCCCAGGATGTTGCCGTCCTC
CTTGAAGTCGATGCCCTTCAGCTCGATGCGGTTCACCAGGGTGTCGCCCTCGAACTTCACCTCGGCGCGG
GTCTTGTAGTTGCCGTCGTCCTTGAAGAAGATGGTGCGCTCCTGGACGTAGCCTTCGGGCATGGCGGACT
TGAAGAAGTCGTGCTGCTTCATGTGGTCGGGGTAGCGGGCGAAGCACTGCACGCCCCAGGACAGGGTGGT
CACGAGGGTGGGCCAGGGCACGGGCAGCTTGCCGGTGGTGCAGATGAACTTCAGGGTCAGCTTGCCGTAG
GTGGCATCGCCCTCGCCCTCGCCGGACACGCTGAACTTGTGGCCGTTTACGTCGCCGTCCAGCTCGACCA
GGATGGGCACCACCCCGGTGAACAGCTCCTCGCCCTTGCTCACCATGGTGGCGACCGGTGGATCCCCAGG
GCCGGGATTCTCCTCCACGTCACCGCATGTTAGAAGACTTCCTCTGCCCTCTCCGGACTTGTACAGCTCG
TCCATGCCCATCACATCGGTAAAGGCCTTTTGCCACTCCTTGAAGTTGAGCTCGGTCTTGGAGTGCTTGA
GCTCCGTCTTACGGAACACGTACATCGGCTGGTTCTTCAGATAGTTAGCCGCCATTGGCTTGGCAAAGGT
GTAGGTGGTCCGCGCAGTGCTCCGGTAGCGCTTGCCATTTCCAGTGGTGTAACTCCACTTAAAGGTACTG
ATGATGGTTTTGTCGTTGGGGTAAGTCTTCTTCGACCTGCACCAGTCCGCAGCGGTCAGCGAGTTGGTCA
TCACAGGACCGTCAGCAGGGAAACCAGTCCCCTTCACCTGGGCCTCTCCTTTGATGTGGCTTCCCTCGTA
GGTGTAGCGGTAGTTAACAGTAAGGGAGGCACCATCTTCAAACTGCATTGTGCGATGGACTTGGTAGCCG
GAGCCATCTACCATGGCGGCCTGGAAAGGCGACATCCCGTCAGGGTAGGGCAGGTACTGATGGAAGCCAT
ACCCGATATGAGGGACCAGAATCCAGGGGGAGAACTGGAGGTCACCCTTGGTGGACTTCAGGTTTAACTC
CTCATAACCATCATTTGGATTGCCGGTGCCCTGACCCACCATGTCAAAGTCCACACCGTTGATGGAGCCA
AAGATGTGTAACTCATGTGTCGCTGGGAGAGAGGCCATGTTATCCTCCTCGCCCTTGCTCACCATGGTGG
CGACCGGTAGCGCTAGCGGATCTGACGGTTCACTAAACCAGCTCTGCTTATATAGACCTCCCACCGTACA
CGCCTACCGCCCATTTGCGTCAATGGGGCGGAGTTGTTACGACATTTTGGAAAGTCCCGTTGATTTTGGT
GCCAAAACAAACTCCCATTGACGTCAATGGGGTGGAGACTTGGAAATCCCCGTGAGTCAAACCGCTATCC
ACGCCCATTGATGTACTGCCAAAACCGCATCACCATGGTAATAGCGATGACTAATACGTAGATGTACTGC
CAAGTAGGAAAGTCCCATAAGGTCATGTACTGGGCATAATGCCAGGCGGGCCATTTACCGTCATTGACGT
CAATAGGGGGCGTACTTGGCATATGATACACTTGATGTACTGCCAAGTGGGCAGTTTACCGTAAATACTC
CACCCATTGACGTCAATGGAAAGTCCCTATTGGCGTTACTATGGGAACATACGTCATTATTGACGTCAAT
GGGCGGGGGTCGTTGGGCGGTCAGCCAGGCGGGCCATTTACCGTAAGTTATGTAACGCGGAACTCCATAT
ATGGGCTATGAACTAATGACCCCGTAATTGATTACTATTAATAACTAATGCATGGCGGTAATACGGTTAT
CCACAGAATCAGGGGATAACGCAGGAAAGAACATGTGAGCAAAAGGCCAGCAAAAGGCCAGGAACCGTAA
AAAGGCCGCGTTGCTGGCGTTTTTCCATAGGCTCCGCCCCCCTGACGAGCATCACAAAAATCGACGCTCA
AGTCAGAGGTGGCGAAACCCGACAGGACTATAAAGATACCAGGCGTTTCCCCCTGGAAGCTCCCTCGTGC
GCTCTCCTGTTCCGACCCTGCCGCTTACCGGATACCTGTCCGCCTTTCTCCCTTCGGGAAGCGTGGCGCT
TTCTCATAGCTCACGCTGTAGGTATCTCAGTTCGGTGTAGGTCGTTCGCTCCAAGCTGGGCTGTGTGCAC
GAACCCCCCGTTCAGCCCGACCGCTGCGCCTTATCCGGTAACTATCGTCTTGAGTCCAACCCGGTAAGAC
ACGACTTATCGCCACTGGCAGCAGCCACTGGTAACAGGATTAGCAGAGCGAGGTATGTAGGCGGTGCTAC
AGAGTTCTTGAAGTGGTGGCCTAACTACGGCTACACTAGAAGAACAGTATTTGGTATCTGCGCTCTGCTG
AAGCCAGTTACCTTCGGAAAAAGAGTTGGTAGCTCTTGATCCGGCAAACAAACCACCGCTGGTAGCGGTG
GTTTTTTTGTTTGCAAGCAGCAGATTACGCGCAGAAAAAAAGGATCTCAAGAAGATCCTTTGATCTTTTC
TACGGGGTCTGACGCTCAGTGGAACGAAAACTCACGTTAAGGGATTTTGGTCATGAGATTATCAAAAAGG
ATCTTCACCTAGATCCTTTTAAATTAAAAATGAAGTTTTAAATCAATCTAAAGTATATATGAGTAACCTG
AGGCTATGGCAGGGCCTGCCGCCCCGACGTTGGCTGCGAGCCCTGGGCCTTCACCCGAACTTGGGGGGTG
GGGTGGGGAAAAGGAAGAAACGCGGGCGTATTGGCCCCAATGGGGTCTCGGTGGGGTATCGACAGAGTGC
CAGCCCTGGGACCGAACCCCGCGTTTATGAACAAACGACCCAACACCGTGCGTTTTATTCTGTCTTTTTA
TTGCCGTCATAGCGCGGGTTCCTTCCGGTATTGTCTCCTTCCGTGTTTCAGTTAGCCTCCCCCTAGGGTG
GGCGAAGAACTCCAGCATGAGATCCCCGCGCTGGAGGATCATCCAGCCGGCGTCCCGGAAAACGATTCCG
AAGCCCAACCTTTCATAGAAGGCGGCGGTGGAATCGAAATCTCGTGATGGCAGGTTGGGCGTCGCTTGGT
CGGTCATTTCGAACCCCAGAGTCCCGCTCAGAAGAACTCGTCAAGAAGGCGATAGAAGGCGATGCGCTGC
GAATCGGGAGCGGCGATACCGTAAAGCACGAGGAAGCGGTCAGCCCATTCGCCGCCAAGCTCTTCAGCAA
TATCACGGGTAGCCAACGCTATGTCCTGATAGCGGTCCGCCACACCCAGCCGGCCACAGTCGATGAATCC
AGAAAAGCGGCCATTTTCCACCATGATATTCGGCAAGCAGGCATCGCCATGGGTCACGACGAGATCCTCG
CCGTCGGGCATGCTCGCCTTGAGCCTGGCGAACAGTTCGGCTGGCGCGAGCCCCTGATGCTCTTCGTCCA
GATCATCCTGATCGACAAGACCGGCTTCCATCCGAGTACGTGCTCGCTCGATGCGATGTTTCGCTTGGTG
GTCGAATGGGCAGGTAGCCGGATCAAGCGTATGCAGCCGCCGCATTGCATCAGCCATGATGGATACTTTC
TCGGCAGGAGCAAGGTGAGATGACAGGAGATCCTGCCCCGGCACTTCGCCCAATAGCAGCCAGTCCCTTC
CCGCTTCAGTGACAACGTCGAGCACAGCTGCGCAAGGAACGCCCGTCGTGGCCAGCCACGATAGCCGCGC
TGCCTCGTCTTGCAGTTCATTCAGGGCACCGGACAGGTCGGTCTTGACAAAAAGAACCGGGCGCCCCTGC
GCTGACAGCCGGAACACGGCGGCATCAGAGCAGCCGATTGTCTGTTGTGCCCAGTCATAGCCGAATAGCC
TCTCCACCCAAGCGGCCGGAGAACCTGCGTGCAATCCATCTTGTTCAATCATGCGAAACGATCCTCATCC
TGTCTCTTGATCGATCTTTGCAAAAGCCTAGGCCTCCAAAAAAGCCTCCTCACTACTTCTGGAATAGCTC
AGAGGCCGAGGCGGCCTCGGCCTCTGCATAAATAAAAAAAATTAGTCAGCCATG
Features (pLannotate 1.2.2; 14 found; start..end, strand, type, name):
    252..356     -  promoter       AmpR promoter: bla
    383..811     +  rep_origin     f1 ori (sequence partly withheld): f1 bacteriophage origin of replication; arrow indicates direction of (+) strand synthesis
    845..966     -  polyA_signal   SV40 poly(A) signal: SV40 polyadenylation signal
    989..1072    -  CDS            large T antigen (fragment): large T antigen from SV40 (simian virus 40)
   1089..1808    -  CDS            mTurquoise2: enhanced monomeric variant of CFP (Goedhart et al., 2012) mammalian codon-optimized
   1890..2597    -  CDS            mNeonGreen: mNeonGreen is a basic (constitutively fluorescent) green/yellow fluorescent protein published in 2013, derived from Branchiostoma lanceolatum. It is reported to be a very rapidly-maturing monomer with moderate acid sensitivity.
   2642..2845    -  promoter       CMV promoter: human cytomegalovirus (CMV) immediate early promoter
   2846..3149    -  enhancer       CMV enhancer: human cytomegalovirus immediate early enhancer
   3324..3912    -  rep_origin     ori: high-copy-number ColE1/pMB1/pBR322/pUC origin of replication
   4134..4150    +  polyA_signal   bGH poly(A) signal (fragment): bovine growth hormone polyadenylation signal
   4241..4288    -  polyA_signal   HSV TK poly(A) signal: herpes simplex virus thymidine kinase polyadenylation signal (Cole and Stacy, 1985)
   4347..4499    -  CDS            ble (fragment): BLE_KLEPN - Experimental evidence at protein level: Swiss-Prot protein existence level 1. Binding protein with a strong affinity to the bleomycin family of antibiotics. Binds to CL990; an antimitotic-antibiotic compound. From Klebsiella pneumoniae.
   4520..5314    -  CDS            NeoR/KanR: aminoglycoside phosphotransferase from Tn5; aph(3')-II (or nptII); confers resistance to neomycin, kanamycin, and G418 (Geneticin®)
   5349..250     -  promoter       SV40 promoter (across the origin): SV40 enhancer and early promoter
