[The description below was written by a language model from this plasmid's Addgene catalogue record and pLannotate feature annotations shown in this document.]
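Description:
mNeonGreen-2A-mTurquoise2 is a mammalian expression plasmid of about 5.5 kb built on the Clontech pEGFP-N1 backbone. It is maintained in bacteria at high copy through a ColE1/pUC-type origin and selected with kanamycin. The resistance gene is the Tn5 NeoR/KanR aminoglycoside phosphotransferase. It sits downstream of both a bacterial bla promoter and the SV40 enhancer/early promoter and is followed by the HSV TK polyadenylation signal, so the same marker can also confer G418 resistance in mammalian cells. An f1 origin is also present. The annotation additionally flags short fragments of ble, a bGH poly(A) signal and SV40 large T antigen, which look like backbone remnants rather than functional elements.

The payload is a single synthetic open reading frame driven by the human CMV immediate-early enhancer and promoter and terminated by the SV40 poly(A) signal. It encodes the green/yellow fluorescent protein mNeonGreen first, followed by the cyan protein mTurquoise2. The 2A element named in the construct title is not annotated as a separate feature, but an unannotated gap of roughly 80 nt between the two coding sequences is consistent with it. A 2A peptide causes ribosomal skipping during translation, so one transcript yields two separate polypeptides in approximately equimolar amounts.

According to the record, this co-expression lets mTurquoise2 serve as an internal reference for measuring the practical brightness of mNeonGreen in cells. Because the two fluorophores are produced at matched levels but are not physically linked, the plasmid also serves as a negative control for FRET experiments that use mTurquoise2 as donor. The restriction sites used for cloning are not recorded.
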