Addgene plasmid #98885: mNeonGreen-2A-mTurquoise2
Purpose: Produces equimolar levels of two fluorescent proteins. It can be used to measure practical brightness and as a negative control for FRET
Depositing lab: Dorus Gadella. Depositing organization: University of Amsterdam. Publication: Characterization of a spectrally diverse set of fluorescent proteins as FRET acceptors for mTurquoise2. Mastop M, Bindels DS, Shaner NC, Postma M, Gadella TWJ Jr, Goedhart J. Sci Rep. 2017 Sep 20;7(1):11999. doi: 10.1038/s41598-017-12212-x. PubMed 28931898.
Backbone
  Vector backbone: pEGFP-N1
  Backbone manufacturer: Clontech
  Vector type: Mammalian Expression
Growth in bacteria
  Bacterial resistance: Kanamycin, 50 μg/mL
  Growth temperature: 37°C
  Growth strain: DH5alpha
  Copy number: High Copy
Gene/Insert
  Gene/Insert name: mNeonGreen-2A-mTurquoise2
  Species: Synthetic
  Promoter: CMV
  Cloning method: Restriction Enzyme; 5′ cloning site unknown (unknown if destroyed); 3′ cloning site unknown (unknown if destroyed)
Terms and licenses: Academic/Nonprofit Terms; Industry Terms: Not Available to Industry
How to cite: mNeonGreen-2A-mTurquoise2 was a gift from Dorus Gadella (Addgene plasmid # 98885 ; http://n2t.net/addgene:98885 ; RRID:Addgene_98885)
